Addgene plasmid #121271: pUC57-Kan_br48_g9741
Purpose: Level 0 Golden-Gate compatible vector
Depositing lab: Sophien Kamoun. Depositing organization: Sainsbury Laboratory, Norwich. Publication: A Clone Resource of Magnaporthe oryzae Effectors That Share Sequence and Structural Similarities Across Host-Specific Lineages. Petit-Houdenot Y, Langner T, Harant A, Win J, Kamoun S. Mol Plant Microbe Interact. 2020 Aug;33(8):1032-1035. doi: 10.1094/MPMI-03-20-0052-A. Epub 2020 Jun 22. PubMed 32460610.
Backbone
  Vector backbone: pUC57-Kan
  Backbone size w/o insert (bp): 2626
  Vector type: Golden Gate
  Selectable markers: lacZ
Growth in bacteria
  Bacterial resistance: Kanamycin, 50 μg/mL
  Growth temperature: 37°C
  Growth strain: DH5alpha
  Copy number: High Copy
Gene/Insert
  Gene/Insert name: br48_g9741
  Mutation: Magnaporthe oryzae
  Cloning method: Restriction Enzyme; 5′ cloning site EcoRV (unknown if destroyed); 3′ cloning site EcoRV (unknown if destroyed)
  Sequencing primers: 5′ M13Fw; 3′ M13Rv
Terms and licenses: Academic/Nonprofit Terms; Industry Terms: Not Available to Industry
How to cite: pUC57-Kan_br48_g9741 was a gift from Sophien Kamoun (Addgene plasmid # 121271 ; http://n2t.net/addgene:121271 ; RRID:Addgene_121271)
