[The description below was written by a language model from this plasmid's Addgene catalogue record and pLannotate feature annotations shown in this document.]
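Description:
pUC57-Kan_br48_g9741 is a small, high-copy bacterial cloning plasmid (2,923 bp in the deposited sequence) that serves as a Level 0 module for Golden Gate assembly. It is built on the pUC57-Kan backbone, which replicates in E. coli from a ColE1/pUC-type origin and is selected with kanamycin through an aph(3')-Ia aminoglycoside phosphotransferase gene, annotated here as driven by the bla (AmpR) promoter. Short remnants of bom, rop and lacI are also detected, as is typical of pUC-derived backbones.

The insert, br48_g9741, is a sequence from the fungus Magnaporthe oryzae and belongs to a clone collection of M. oryzae effectors that share sequence and structural similarity across host-specific lineages. It was placed into the EcoRV site of the multiple cloning site. The feature table does not annotate the insert itself, but there is an unannotated gap between the lacZα fragment and the lac operator/lac promoter/CAP binding site. This gap is consistent with the insert interrupting the lacZα region, which is the basis of the blue/white screening marker listed for the backbone. From the difference between total and backbone sizes, the insert is roughly 300 bp. M13 forward and reverse priming sites flank it for sequence verification.

The plasmid carries no eukaryotic promoter, tag or terminator, so it is a storage and donor vector rather than an expression construct. As a Level 0 part, the effector sequence is meant to be released by type IIS restriction digestion and assembled with promoters, tags and terminators into higher-level expression vectors. The record does not state which type IIS enzyme or overhangs are used, nor whether the insert includes the signal peptide.
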