Features (pLannotate 1.2.2; 10 found; start..end, strand, type, name):
    137..236     +  misc_feature   bom (fragment): basis of mobility region from pBR322
    242..399     -  CDS            lacZα (fragment): LacZα fragment of β-galactosidase; lacZ fragment
    771..787     -  protein_bind   lac operator: The lac repressor binds to the lac operator to inhibit transcription in E. coli. This inhibition can be relieved by adding lactose or isopropyl-β-D-thiogalactopyranoside (IPTG). lac repressor encoded by lacI
    795..825     -  promoter       lac promoter: promoter for the E. coli lac operon
    840..861     -  protein_bind   CAP binding site: CAP binding activates transcription in the presence of cAMP. E. coli catabolite activator protein
    874..966     -  CDS            lacI (fragment): lac repressor; lacI; The lac repressor binds to the lac operator to inhibit transcription in E. coli. This inhibition can be relieved by adding lactose or isopropyl-β-D-thiogalactopyranoside (IPTG).
   1149..1737    -  rep_origin     ori: high-copy-number ColE1/pMB1/pBR322/pUC origin of replication
   1908..2723    -  CDS            KanR: aminoglycoside phosphotransferase; aph(3')-Ia; confers resistance to kanamycin in bacteria or G418 (Geneticin®) in eukaryotes
   2724..2828    -  promoter       AmpR promoter: bla
   2923..35      +  CDS            rop (fragment) (across the origin): Rop protein, which maintains plasmids at low copy number; rop
>Addgene plasmid #121271 | pUC57-Kan_br48_g9741 | depositor full sequence | sequence record 231333 | pUC57-Kan_br48_g9741 sequence 2923 bps
TCGCGCGTTTCGGTGATGACGGTGAAAACCTCTGACACATGCAGCTCCCGGAGACGGTCACAGCTTGTCT
GTAAGCGGATGCCGGGAGCAGACAAGCCCGTCAGGGCGCGTCAGCGGGTGTTGGCGGGTGTCGGGGCTGG
CTTAACTATGCGGCATCAGAGCAGATTGTACTGAGAGTGCACCATATGCGGTGTGAAATACCGCACAGAT
GCGTAAGGAGAAAATACCGCATCAGGCGCCATTCGCCATTCAGGCTGCGCAACTGTTGGGAAGGGCGATC
GGTGCGGGCCTCTTCGCTATTACGCCAGCTGGCGAAAGGGGGATGTGCTGCAAGGCGATTAAGTTGGGTA
ACGCCAGGGTTTTCCCAGTCACGACGTTGTAAAACGACGGCCAGTGAATTGACGCGTATTGGGATGGAAC
TTGGTCTCTAATGTCTTTTTTTGATGGTGAAGATGGTTGTTTGGTTGAAATTACTGAAAAAACTAAATTT
TTGGGTTTTACTACTGGTGGTGGTAAATCTTTGGGTAATGATTGTTTGCCATTTGGTTCTCAAAGACCAA
TTTCTGTTACTGGTACTGATGGTAAAACTATTAATTTGAATGTTTCTGTTTCTAAAAAATGTAAAACTAA
AGTTGAATTGGGTCCACCATTGCCAGATAATGCTGTTATTTCTGCTTTTTCTGCTGTTTGTTGAGCTTAG
AGACCAAGTTCCATCCCAATGGCGCGCCGAGCTTGGCTCGAGCATGGTCATAGCTGTTTCCTGTGTGAAA
TTGTTATCCGCTCACAATTCCACACAACATACGAGCCGGAAGCATAAAGTGTAAAGCCTGGGGTGCCTAA
TGAGTGAGCTAACTCACATTAATTGCGTTGCGCTCACTGCCCGCTTTCCAGTCGGGAAACCTGTCGTGCC
AGCTGCATTAATGAATCGGCCAACGCGCGGGGAGAGGCGGTTTGCGTATTGGGCGCTCTTCCGCTTCCTC
GCTCACTGACTCGCTGCGCTCGGTCGTTCGGCTGCGGCGAGCGGTATCAGCTCACTCAAAGGCGGTAATA
CGGTTATCCACAGAATCAGGGGATAACGCAGGAAAGAACATGTGAGCAAAAGGCCAGCAAAAGGCCAGGA
ACCGTAAAAAGGCCGCGTTGCTGGCGTTTTTCCATAGGCTCCGCCCCCCTGACGAGCATCACAAAAATCG
ACGCTCAAGTCAGAGGTGGCGAAACCCGACAGGACTATAAAGATACCAGGCGTTTCCCCCTGGAAGCTCC
CTCGTGCGCTCTCCTGTTCCGACCCTGCCGCTTACCGGATACCTGTCCGCCTTTCTCCCTTCGGGAAGCG
TGGCGCTTTCTCATAGCTCACGCTGTAGGTATCTCAGTTCGGTGTAGGTCGTTCGCTCCAAGCTGGGCTG
TGTGCACGAACCCCCCGTTCAGCCCGACCGCTGCGCCTTATCCGGTAACTATCGTCTTGAGTCCAACCCG
GTAAGACACGACTTATCGCCACTGGCAGCAGCCACTGGTAACAGGATTAGCAGAGCGAGGTATGTAGGCG
GTGCTACAGAGTTCTTGAAGTGGTGGCCTAACTACGGCTACACTAGAAGAACAGTATTTGGTATCTGCGC
TCTGCTGAAGCCAGTTACCTTCGGAAAAAGAGTTGGTAGCTCTTGATCCGGCAAACAAACCACCGCTGGT
AGCGGTGGTTTTTTTGTTTGCAAGCAGCAGATTACGCGCAGAAAAAAAGGATCTCAAGAAGATCCTTTGA
TCTTTTCTACGGGGTCTGACGCTCAGTGGAACGAAAACTCACGTTAAGGGATTTTGGTCATGAGATTATC
AAAAAGGATCTTCACCTAGATCCTTTTAAATTAAAAATGAAGTTTTAAATCAATCTAAAGTATATATGAG
TAAACTTGGTCTGACAGTTAGAAAAACTCATCGAGCATCAAATGAAACTGCAATTTATTCATATCAGGAT
TATCAATACCATATTTTTGAAAAAGCCGTTTCTGTAATGAAGGAGAAAACTCACCGAGGCAGTTCCATAG
GATGGCAAGATCCTGGTATCGGTCTGCGATTCCGACTCGTCCAACATCAATACAACCTATTAATTTCCCC
TCGTCAAAAATAAGGTTATCAAGTGAGAAATCACCATGAGTGACGACTGAATCCGGTGAGAATGGCAAAA
GTTTATGCATTTCTTTCCAGACTTGTTCAACAGGCCAGCCATTACGCTCGTCATCAAAATCACTCGCATC
AACCAAACCGTTATTCATTCGTGATTGCGCCTGAGCGAGACGAAATACGCGATCGCTGTTAAAAGGACAA
TTACAAACAGGAATCGAATGCAACCGGCGCAGGAACACTGCCAGCGCATCAACAATATTTTCACCTGAAT
CAGGATATTCTTCTAATACCTGGAATGCTGTTTTCCCAGGGATCGCAGTGGTGAGTAACCATGCATCATC
AGGAGTACGGATAAAATGCTTGATGGTCGGAAGAGGCATAAATTCCGTCAGCCAGTTTAGTCTGACCATC
TCATCTGTAACATCATTGGCAACGCTACCTTTGCCATGTTTCAGAAACAACTCTGGCGCATCGGGCTTCC
CATACAATCGATAGATTGTCGCACCTGATTGCCCGACATTATCGCGAGCCCATTTATACCCATATAAATC
AGCATCCATGTTGGAATTTAATCGCGGCCTAGAGCAAGACGTTTCCCGTTGAATATGGCTCATACTCTTC
CTTTTTCAATATTATTGAAGCATTTATCAGGGTTATTGTCTCATGAGCGGATACATATTTGAATGTATTT
AGAAAAATAAACAAATAGGGGTTCCGCGCACATTTCCCCGAAAAGTGCCACCTGACGTCTAAGAAACCAT
TATTATCATGACATTAACCTATAAAAATAGGCGTATCACGAGGCCCTTTCGTC
