>Addgene plasmid #121271 | pUC57-Kan_br48_g9741 | depositor partial sequence | sequence record 230794 | br48_g9741
TTGGTCTCTAATGTCTTTTTTTGATGGTGAAGATGGTTGTTTGGTTGAAATTACTGAAAAAACTAAATTT
TTGGGTTTTACTACTGGTGGTGGTAAATCTTTGGGTAATGATTGTTTGCCATTTGGTTCTCAAAGACCAA
TTTCTGTTACTGGTACTGATGGTAAAACTATTAATTTGAATGTTTCTGTTTCTAAAAAATGTAAAACTAA
AGTTGAATTGGGTCCACCATTGCCAGATAATGCTGTTATTTCTGCTTTTTCTGCTGTTTGTTGAGCTTAG
AGACCAA
