>Addgene plasmid #121271 | pUC57-Kan_br48_g9741 | depositor partial sequence | sequence record 230795 | empty_vector
TCGCGCGTTTCGGTGATGACGGTGAAAACCTCTGACACATGCAGCTCCCGGAGACGGTCACAGCTTGTCT
GTAAGCGGATGCCGGGAGCAGACAAGCCCGTCAGGGCGCGTCAGCGGGTGTTGGCGGGTGTCGGGGCTGG
CTTAACTATGCGGCATCAGAGCAGATTGTACTGAGAGTGCACCATATGCGGTGTGAAATACCGCACAGAT
GCGTAAGGAGAAAATACCGCATCAGGCGCCATTCGCCATTCAGGCTGCGCAACTGTTGGGAAGGGCGATC
GGTGCGGGCCTCTTCGCTATTACGCCAGCTGGCGAAAGGGGGATGTGCTGCAAGGCGATTAAGTTGGGTA
ACGCCAGGGTTTTCCCAGTCACGACGTTGTAAAACGACGGCCAGTGAATTGACGCGTATTGGGATATCCC
AATGGCGCGCCGAGCTTGGCTCGAGCATGGTCATAGCTGTTTCCTGTGTGAAATTGTTATCCGCTCACAA
TTCCACACAACATACGAGCCGGAAGCATAAAGTGTAAAGCCTGGGGTGCCTAATGAGTGAGCTAACTCAC
ATTAATTGCGTTGCGCTCACTGCCCGCTTTCCAGTCGGGAAACCTGTCGTGCCAGCTGCATTAATGAATC
GGCCAACGCGCGGGGAGAGGCGGTTTGCGTATTGGGCGCTCTTCCGCTTCCTCGCTCACTGACTCGCTGC
GCTCGGTCGTTCGGCTGCGGCGAGCGGTATCAGCTCACTCAAAGGCGGTAATACGGTTATCCACAGAATC
AGGGGATAACGCAGGAAAGAACATGTGAGCAAAAGGCCAGCAAAAGGCCAGGAACCGTAAAAAGGCCGCG
TTGCTGGCGTTTTTCCATAGGCTCCGCCCCCCTGACGAGCATCACAAAAATCGACGCTCAAGTCAGAGGT
GGCGAAACCCGACAGGACTATAAAGATACCAGGCGTTTCCCCCTGGAAGCTCCCTCGTGCGCTCTCCTGT
TCCGACCCTGCCGCTTACCGGATACCTGTCCGCCTTTCTCCCTTCGGGAAGCGTGGCGCTTTCTCATAGC
TCACGCTGTAGGTATCTCAGTTCGGTGTAGGTCGTTCGCTCCAAGCTGGGCTGTGTGCACGAACCCCCCG
TTCAGCCCGACCGCTGCGCCTTATCCGGTAACTATCGTCTTGAGTCCAACCCGGTAAGACACGACTTATC
GCCACTGGCAGCAGCCACTGGTAACAGGATTAGCAGAGCGAGGTATGTAGGCGGTGCTACAGAGTTCTTG
AAGTGGTGGCCTAACTACGGCTACACTAGAAGAACAGTATTTGGTATCTGCGCTCTGCTGAAGCCAGTTA
CCTTCGGAAAAAGAGTTGGTAGCTCTTGATCCGGCAAACAAACCACCGCTGGTAGCGGTGGTTTTTTTGT
TTGCAAGCAGCAGATTACGCGCAGAAAAAAAGGATCTCAAGAAGATCCTTTGATCTTTTCTACGGGGTCT
GACGCTCAGTGGAACGAAAACTCACGTTAAGGGATTTTGGTCATGAGATTATCAAAAAGGATCTTCACCT
AGATCCTTTTAAATTAAAAATGAAGTTTTAAATCAATCTAAAGTATATATGAGTAAACTTGGTCTGACAG
TTAGAAAAACTCATCGAGCATCAAATGAAACTGCAATTTATTCATATCAGGATTATCAATACCATATTTT
TGAAAAAGCCGTTTCTGTAATGAAGGAGAAAACTCACCGAGGCAGTTCCATAGGATGGCAAGATCCTGGT
ATCGGTCTGCGATTCCGACTCGTCCAACATCAATACAACCTATTAATTTCCCCTCGTCAAAAATAAGGTT
ATCAAGTGAGAAATCACCATGAGTGACGACTGAATCCGGTGAGAATGGCAAAAGTTTATGCATTTCTTTC
CAGACTTGTTCAACAGGCCAGCCATTACGCTCGTCATCAAAATCACTCGCATCAACCAAACCGTTATTCA
TTCGTGATTGCGCCTGAGCGAGACGAAATACGCGATCGCTGTTAAAAGGACAATTACAAACAGGAATCGA
ATGCAACCGGCGCAGGAACACTGCCAGCGCATCAACAATATTTTCACCTGAATCAGGATATTCTTCTAAT
ACCTGGAATGCTGTTTTCCCAGGGATCGCAGTGGTGAGTAACCATGCATCATCAGGAGTACGGATAAAAT
GCTTGATGGTCGGAAGAGGCATAAATTCCGTCAGCCAGTTTAGTCTGACCATCTCATCTGTAACATCATT
GGCAACGCTACCTTTGCCATGTTTCAGAAACAACTCTGGCGCATCGGGCTTCCCATACAATCGATAGATT
GTCGCACCTGATTGCCCGACATTATCGCGAGCCCATTTATACCCATATAAATCAGCATCCATGTTGGAAT
TTAATCGCGGCCTAGAGCAAGACGTTTCCCGTTGAATATGGCTCATACTCTTCCTTTTTCAATATTATTG
AAGCATTTATCAGGGTTATTGTCTCATGAGCGGATACATATTTGAATGTATTTAGAAAAATAAACAAATA
GGGGTTCCGCGCACATTTCCCCGAAAAGTGCCACCTGACGTCTAAGAAACCATTATTATCATGACATTAA
CCTATAAAAATAGGCGTATCACGAGGCCCTTTCGTC
