>Addgene plasmid #121271 | pUC57-Kan_br48_g9741 | addgene partial sequence | sequence record 237973 | M13-F20 5'-TGTAAAACGACGGCCAGT-3'
TTGGTCTCTAATGTCTTTTTTTGATGGTGAAGATGGTTGTTTGGTTGAAATTACTGAAAAAACTAAATTT
TTGGGTTTTACTACTGGTGGTGGTAAATCTTTGGGTAATGATTGTTTGCCATTTGGTTCTCAAAGACCAA
TTTCTGTTACTGGTACTGATGGTAAAACTATTAATTTGAATGTTTCTGTTTCTAAAAAATGTAAAACTAA
AGTTGAATTGGGTCCACCATTGCCAGATAATGCTGTTATTTCTGCTTTTTCTGCTGTTTGTTGAGCTTAG
AGACCAAGTTCCATCCCAATGGCGCGCCGAGCTTGGCTCGAGCATGGTCATAGCTGTTTCCTGTGTGAAA
TTGTTATCCGCTCACAATTCCACACAACATACGAGCCGGAAGCATAAAGTGTAAAGCCTGGGGTGCCTAA
TGAGTGAGCTAACTCACATTAATTGCGTTGCGCTCACTGCCCGCTTTCCAGTCGGGAAACCTGTCGTGCC
AGCTGCATTAATGAATCGGCCAACGCGCGGGGAGAGGCGGTTTGCGTATTGGGCGCTCTTCCGCTTCCTC
GCTCACTGACTCGCTGCGCTCGGTCGTTCGGCTGCGGCGAGCGGTATCAGCTCACTCAAAGGCGGTAATA
CGGTTATCCACAGAATCAGGGGATAACGCAGGAAAGAACATGTGAGCAAAAGGCCAGCAAAAGGCCAGGA
ACCGTAAAAAGGCCGCGTTGCTGGCGTTTTTCCATAGGCTCCGCCCCCCTGACGAGCATCACAAAAATCG
ACGCTCAAGTCAGAGGTGGCGAAACCCGACAGGACTATAAAGATACC
